>Addgene plasmid #168960 | pEntry_HCoV-229E-nsp14 | addgene full sequence | sequence record 479304 | Addgene NGS Result
CCTCTAGACCAGCCAGGACAGAAATGCCTCGACTTCGCTGCTACCCAAGGTTGCCGGGTGACGCACACCG
TGGAAACGGATGAAGGCACGAACCCAGTGGACATAAGCCTGTTCGGTTCGTAAGCTGTAATGCAAGTAGC
GTATGCGCTCACGCAACTGGTCCAGAACCTTGACCGAACGCAGCGGTGGTAACGGCGCAGTGGCGGTTTT
CATGGCTTGTTATGACTGTTTTTTTGGGGTACAGTCTATGCCTCGGGCATCCAAGCAGCAAGCGCGTTAC
GCCGTGGGTCGATGTTTGATGTTATGGAGCAGCAACGATGTTACGCAGCAGGGCAGTCGCCCTAAAACAA
AGTTAAACATTATGAGGGAAGCGGTGATCGCCGAAGTATCGACTCAACTATCAGAGGTAGTTGGCGTCAT
CGAGCGCCATCTCGAACCGACGTTGCTGGCCGTACATTTGTACGGCTCCGCAGTGGATGGCGGCCTGAAG
CCACACAGTGATATTGATTTGCTGGTTACGGTGACCGTAAGGCTTGATGAAACAACGCGGCGAGCTTTGA
TCAACGACCTTTTGGAAACTTCGGCTTCCCCTGGAGAGAGCGAGATTCTCCGCGCTGTAGAAGTCACCAT
TGTTGTGCACGACGACATCATTCCGTGGCGTTATCCAGCTAAGCGCGAACTGCAATTTGGAGAATGGCAG
CGCAATGACATTCTTGCAGGTATCTTCGAGCCAGCCACGATCGACATTGATCTGGCTATCTTGCTGACAA
AAGCAAGAGAACATAGCGTTGCCTTGGTAGGTCCAGCGGCGGAGGAACTCTTTGATCCGGTTCCTGAACA
GGATCTATTTGAGGCGCTAAATGAAACCTTAACGCTATGGAACTCGCCGCCCGACTGGGCTGGCGATGAG
CGAAATGTAGTGCTTACGTTGTCCCGCATTTGGTACAGCGCAGTAACCGGCAAAATCGCGCCGAAGGATG
TCGCTGCCGACTGGGCAATGGAGCGCCTGCCGGCCCAGTATCAGCCCGTCATACTTGAAGCTAGACAGGC
TTATCTTGGACAAGAAGAAGATCGCTTGGCCTCGCGCGCAGATCAGTTGGAAGAATTTGTCCACTACGTG
AAAGGCGAGATCACCAAGGTAGTCGGCAAATAACCCTCGAGCCACCCATGACCAAAATCCCTTAACGTGA
GTTACGCGTCGTTCCACTGAGCGTCAGACCCCGTAGAAAAGATCAAAGGATCTTCTTGAGATCCTTTTTT
TCTGCGCGTAATCTGCTGCTTGCAAACAAAAAAACCACCGCTACCAGCGGTGGTTTGTTTGCCGGATCAA
GAGCTACCAACTCTTTTTCCGAAGGTAACTGGCTTCAGCAGAGCGCAGATACCAAATACTGTTCTTCTAG
TGTAGCCGTAGTTAGGCCACCACTTCAAGAACTCTGTAGCACCGCCTACATACCTCGCTCTGCTAATCCT
GTTACCAGTGGCTGCTGCCAGTGGCGATAAGTCGTGTCTTACCGGGTTGGACTCAAGACGATAGTTACCG
GATAAGGCGCAGCGGTCGGGCTGAACGGGGGGTTCGTGCACACAGCCCAGCTTGGAGCGAACGACCTACA
CCGAACTGAGATACCTACAGCGTGAGCTATGAGAAAGCGCCACGCTTCCCGAAGGGAGAAAGGCGGACAG
GTATCCGGTAAGCGGCAGGGTCGGAACAGGAGAGCGCACGAGGGAGCTTCCAGGGGGAAACGCCTGGTAT
CTTTATAGTCCTGTCGGGTTTCGCCACCTCTGACTTGAGCGTCGATTTTTGTGATGCTCGTCAGGGGGGC
GGAGCCTATGGAAAAACGCCAGCAACGCGGCCTTTTTACGGTTCCTGGCCTTTTGCTGGCCTTTTGCTCA
CATGTTCTTTCCTGCGTTATCCCCTGATTCTGTGGATAACCGTATTACCGCCTTTGAGTGAGCTGATACC
GCTCGCCGCAGCCGAACGACCGAGCGCAGCGAGTCAGTGAGCGAGGAAGCGGAAGAGCGCCCAATACGCA
AACCGCCTCTCCCCGCGCGTTGGCCGATTCATTAATGCAGCTGGCACGACAGGTTTCCCGACTGGAAAGC
GGGCAGTGAGCGCAACGCAATTAATACGCGTACCGCTAGCCAGGAAGAGTTTGTAGAAACGCAAAAAGGC
CATCCGTCAGGATGGCCTTCTGCTTAGTTTGATGCCTGGCAGTTTATGGCGGGCGTCCTGCCCGCCACCC
TCCGGGCCGTTGCTTCACAACGTTCAAATCCGCTCCCGGCGGATTTGTCCTACTCAGGAGAGCGTTCACC
GACAAACAACAGATAAAACGAAAGGCCCAGTCTTCCGACTGAGCCTTTCGTTTTATTTGATGCCTGGCAG
TTCCCTACTCTCGCGTTAACGCTAGCATGGATGTTTTCCCAGTCACGACGTTGTAAAACGACGGCCAGTC
TTAAGCTCGGGCCCCAAATAATGATTTTATTTTGACTGATAGTGACCTGTTCGTTGCAACAAATTGATGA
GCAATGCTTTTTTATAATGCCAACTTTGTACAAAAAAGCAGAAGGGCCGTCAAGGCCAGGATCCATGGGA
TCCTCTGAAAGTAGTTGTGGTTTGTTTAAGGATTGTGCACGTAACCCTATTGATTTACCACCAAGTCATG
CCACTACTTATTTGTCATTGTCTGATAGATTTAAGACTAGTGGTGACTTGGCTGTTCAAATAGGTAACAA
CAATGTTTGTACCTATGAACATGTGATTTCATATATGGGTTTCAGGTTTGATGTTAGCATGCCTGGTAGT
CATAGTTTGTTCTGTACTAGAGACTTTGCCATGCGTCATGTCAGAGGTTGGTTAGGAATGGATGTGGAAG
GTGCACATGTCACAGGTGACAATGTTGGCACTAATGTACCTCTACAAGTTGGTTTTTCCAATGGTGTTGA
TTTTGTAGCTCAACCTGAAGGTTGTGTTCTAACAAACACTGGCAGTGTTGTAAAACCTGTTCGTGCTCGT
GCACCACCTGGAGAACAATTCACTCACATTGTACCTCTGTTACGCAAGGGACAACCTTGGAGTGTGTTGA
GAAAACGTATTGTTCAAATGATAGCAGATTTTCTTGCTGGCTCATCTGATGTACTGGTGTTTGTACTTTG
GGCTGGCGGTTTAGAGTTGACCACTATGCGTTATTTTGTTAAGATTGGAGCTGTTAAACATTGCCAATGT
GGTACTGTTGCAACATGCTACAATTCTGTTAGTAATGACTATTGTTGCTTTAAACATGCATTGGGCTGTG
ACTATGTTTATAATCCATATGTCATAGATATTCAACAATGGGGTTATGTTGGTTCACTCTCCACTAATCA
CCATGCAATTTGTAATGTTCATAGAAATGAGCATGTTGCTTCTGGTGATGCTATTATGACTAGATGTTTG
GCTGTGTATGACTGCTTTGTTAAGAATGTGGATTGGTCAATTACCTACCCTATGATAGCTAATGAAAATG
CCATAAACAAGGGCGGTCGCACTGTGCAGAGTCATATTATGCGTGCTGCTATTAAATTGTACAACCCTAA
AGCAATCCATGACATTGGTAATCCTAAGGGTATTCGTTGTGCTGTAACTGATGCCAAGTGGTATTGTTAT
GACAAGAACCCTATTAATTCTAATGTGAAAACATTGGAGTATGATTACATGACACATGGCCAAATGGATG
GCTTGTGTTTGTTTTGGAATTGTAATGTGGATATGTACCCTGAATTCTCAATTGTTTGCAGGTTTGACAC
ACGTACACGATCTACATTGAACCTTGAAGGTGTAAATGGTGGGTCATTGTATGTCAATAATCATGCATTT
CACACTCCTGCTTATGATAAACGTGCTATGGCTAAATTGAAACCAGCACCGTTTTTCTACTATGACGACG
GTTCATGTGAGGTTGTTCACGATCAAGTTAACTATGTTCCTTTGAGAGCCACTAATTGCATTACCAAGTG
TAATATTGGTGGTGCTGTATGTTCTAAGCACGCTAATCTCTATAGAGCATATGTTGAGTCATATAACATT
TTTACTCAAGCTGGTTTTAATATTTGGGTTCCTACCACGTTTGATTGTTATAATTTGTGGCAGACATTCA
CAGAGGTCAATTTACAACTTAATTAAGACGCGATCGCGGCCTCATGGGCCCAGCTTTCTTGTACAAAGTT
GGCATTATAAAAAATAATTGCTCATCAATTTGTTGCAACGAACAGGTCACTATCAGTCAAAATAAAATCA
TTATTTGCCATCCAGCTGATATCCCCTATAGTGAGTCGTATTACATGGTCATAGCTGTTTCCTGGCAGCT
CTGGCCCGTGTCTCAAAATCTCTGATGTTACATTGCACAAGATAAAAATATATCATCATGCCT
Features (pLannotate 1.2.2; 12 found; start..end, strand, type, name):
    100..123     +  promoter       Pc promoter (fragment): intI1 (promoter lies within the coding sequence); class 1 integron promoter
    299..355     +  CDS            GmR (fragment): gentamycin acetyltransferase; aacC1; confers resistance to gentamycin
    362..1153    +  CDS            SmR: aminoglycoside adenylyltransferase (Murphy, 1985); aadA; confers resistance to spectinomycin and streptomycin
   1246..1834    +  rep_origin     ori: high-copy-number ColE1/pMB1/pBR322/pUC origin of replication
   2017..2109    +  CDS            lacI (fragment): lac repressor; lacI; The lac repressor binds to the lac operator to inhibit transcription in E. coli. This inhibition can be relieved by adding lactose or isopropyl-β-D-thiogalactopyranoside (IPTG).
   2164..2191    -  terminator     rrnB T2 terminator: transcription terminator T2 from the E. coli rrnB gene
   2323..2366    +  terminator     rrnB T1 terminator: Escherichia coli rrnB; transcription terminator T1 from the E. coli rrnB gene
   2413..2449    -  CDS            lacZα (fragment): LacZα fragment of β-galactosidase; lacZ fragment
   2465..2561    +  protein_bind   attL1: mutant version of attL; recombination site for the Gateway® LR reaction LR Clonase™
   2594..4147    +  CDS            rep (fragment): R1AB_CVH22 - Experimental evidence at protein level: Swiss-Prot protein existence level 1. NendoU is a Mn(2+)-dependent, uridylate-specific enzyme, which leaves 2'-3'-cyclic phosphates 5' to the cleaved bond. From Human coronavirus 229E (HCoV-229E).
   4179..4277    -  protein_bind   attL2: mutant version of attL; recombination site for the Gateway® LR reaction LR Clonase™
   4295..4313    -  promoter       T7 promoter: promoter for bacteriophage T7 RNA polymerase
