>Addgene plasmid #168960 | pEntry_HCoV-229E-nsp14 | analyzer sequence | sequence record 327483
CTACCAGCGGTGGTTTGTTTGCCGGATCAAGAGCTACCAACTCTTTTTCCGAAGGTAACTGGCTTCAGCA
GAGCGCAGATACCAAATACTGTCCTTCTAGTGTAGCCGTAGTTAGGCCACCACTTCAAGAACTCTGTAGC
ACCGCCTACATACCTCGCTCTGCTAATCCTGTTACCAGTGGCTGCTGCCAGTGGCGATAAGTCGTGTCTT
ACCGGGTTGGACTCAAGACGATAGTTACCGGATAAGGCGCAGCGGTCGGGCTGAACGGGGGGTTCGTGCA
CACAGCCCAGCTTGGAGCGAACGACCTACACCGAACTGAGATACCTACAGCGTGAGCATTGAGAAAGCGC
CACGCTTCCCGAAGGGAGAAAGGCGGACAGGTATCCGGTAAGCGGCAGGGTCGGAACAGGAGAGCGCACG
AGGGAGCTTCCAGGGGGAAACGCCTGGTATCTTTATAGTCCTGTCGGGTTTCGCCACCTCTGACTTGAGC
GTCGATTTTTGTGATGCTCGTCAGGGGGGCGGAGCCTATGGAAAAACGCCAGCAACGCGGCCTTTTTACG
GTTCCTGGCCTTTTGCTGGCCTTTTGCTCACATGTTCTTTCCTGCGTTATCCCCTGATTCTGTGGATAAC
CGTATTACCGCCTTTGAGTGAGCTGATACCGCTCGCCGCAGCCGAACGACCGAGCGCAGCGAGTCAGTGA
GCGAGGAAGCGGAAGAGCGCCCAATACGCAAACCGCCTCTCCCCGCGCGTTGGCCGATTCATTAATGCAG
CTGGCACGACAGGTTTCCCGACTGGAAAGCGGGCAGTGAGCGCAACGCAATTAATACGCGTACCGCTAGC
CAGGAAGAGTTTGTAGAAACGCAAAAAGGCCATCCGTCAGGATGGCCTTCTGCTTAGTTTGATGCCTGGC
AGTTTATGGCGGGCGTCCTGCCCGCCACCCTCCGGGCCGTTGCTTCACAACGTTCAAATCCGCTCCCGGC
GGATTTGTCCTACTCAGGAGAGCGTTCACCGACAAACAACAGATAAAACGAAAGGCCCAGTCTTCCGACT
GAGCCTTTCGTTTTATTTGATGCCTGGCAGTTCCCTACTCTCGCGTTAACGCTAGCATGGATGTTTTCCC
AGTCACGACGTTGTAAAACGACGGCCAGTCTTAAGCTCGGGCCCCAAATAATGATTTTATTTTGACTGAT
AGTGACCTGTTCGTTGCAACAAATTGATGAGCAATGCTTTTTTATAATGCCAACTTTGTACAAAAAAGCA
GAAGGGCCGTCAAGGCCAGGATCCATGGGATCCTCTGAAAGTAGTTGTGGTTTGTTTAAGGATTGTGCAC
GTAACCCTATTGATTTACCACCAAGTCATGCCACTACTTATTTGTCATTGTCTGATAGATTTAAGACTAG
TGGTGACTTGGCTGTTCAAATAGGTAACAACAATGTTTGTACCTATGAACATGTGATTTCATATATGGGT
TTCAGGTTTGATGTTAGCATGCCTGGTAGTCATAGTTTGTTCTGTACTAGAGACTTTGCCATGCGTCATG
TCAGAGGTTGGTTAGGAATGGATGTGGAAGGTGCACATGTCACAGGTGACAATGTTGGCACTAATGTACC
TCTACAAGTTGGTTTTTCCAATGGTGTTGATTTTGTAGCTCAACCTGAAGGTTGTGTTCTAACAAACACT
GGCAGTGTTGTAAAACCTGTTCGTGCTCGTGCACCACCTGGAGAACAATTCACTCACATTGTACCTCTGT
TACGCAAGGGACAACCTTGGAGTGTGTTGAGAAAACGTATTGTTCAAATGATAGCAGATTTTCTTGCTGG
CTCATCTGATGTACTGGTGTTTGTACTTTGGGCTGGCGGTTTAGAGTTGACCACTATGCGTTATTTTGTT
AAGATTGGAGCTGTTAAACATTGCCAATGTGGTACTGTTGCAACATGCTACAATTCTGTTAGTAATGACT
ATTGTTGCTTTAAACATGCATTGGGCTGTGACTATGTTTATAATCCATATGTCATAGATATTCAACAATG
GGGTTATGTTGGTTCACTCTCCACTAATCACCATGCAATTTGTAATGTTCATAGAAATGAGCATGTTGCT
TCTGGTGATGCTATTATGACTAGATGTTTGGCTGTGTATGACTGCTTTGTTAAGAATGTGGATTGGTCAA
TTACCTACCCTATGATAGCTAATGAAAATGCCATAAACAAGGGCGGTCGCACTGTGCAGAGTCATATTAT
GCGTGCTGCTATTAAATTGTACAACCCTAAAGCAATCCATGACATTGGTAATCCTAAGGGTATTCGTTGT
GCTGTAACTGATGCCAAGTGGTATTGTTATGACAAGAACCCTATTAATTCTAATGTGAAAACATTGGAGT
ATGATTACATGACACATGGCCAAATGGATGGCTTGTGTTTGTTTTGGAATTGTAATGTGGATATGTACCC
TGAATTCTCAATTGTTTGCAGGTTTGACACACGTACACGATCTACATTGAACCTTGAAGGTGTAAATGGT
GGGTCATTGTATGTCAATAATCATGCATTTCACACTCCTGCTTATGATAAACGTGCTATGGCTAAATTGA
AACCAGCACCGTTTTTCTACTATGACGACGGTTCATGTGAGGTTGTTCACGATCAAGTTAACTATGTTCC
TTTGAGAGCCACTAATTGCATTACCAAGTGTAATATTGGTGGTGCTGTATGTTCTAAGCACGCTAATCTC
TATAGAGCATATGTTGAGTCATATAACATTTTTACTCAAGCTGGTTTTAATATTTGGGTTCCTACCACGT
TTGATTGTTATAATTTGTGGCAGACATTCACAGAGGTCAATTTACAACTTAATTAAGACGCGATCGCGGC
CTCATGGGCCCAGCTTTCTTGTACAAAGTTGGCATTATAAAAAATAATTGCTCATCAATTTGTTGCAACG
AACAGGTCACTATCAGTCAAAATAAAATCATTATTTGCCATCCAGCTGATATCCCCTATAGTGAGTCGTA
TTACATGGTCATAGCTGTTTCCTGGCAGCTCTGGCCCGTGTCTCAAAATCTCTGATGTTACATTGCACAA
GATAAAAATATATCATCATGCCTCCTCTAGACCAGCCAGGACAGAAATGCCTCGACTTCGCTGCTGCCCA
AGGTTGCCGGGTGACGCACACCGTGGAAACGGATGAAGGCACGAACCCAGTGGACATAAGCCTGTTCGGT
TCGTAAGCTGTAATGCAAGTAGCGTATGCGCTCACGCAACTGGTCCAGAACCTTGACCGAACGCAGCGGT
GGTAACGGCGCAGTGGCGGTTTTCATGGCTTGTTATGACTGTTTTTTTGGGGTACAGTCTATGCCTCGGG
CATCCAAGCAGCAAGCGCGTTACGCCGTGGGTCGATGTTTGATGTTATGGAGCAGCAACGATGTTACGCA
GCAGGGCAGTCGCCCTAAAACAAAGTTAAACATCATGAGGGAAGCGGTGATCGCCGAAGTATCGACTCAA
CTATCAGAGGTAGTTGGCGTCATCGAGCGCCATCTCGAACCGACGTTGCTGGCCGTACATTTGTACGGCT
CCGCAGTGGATGGCGGCCTGAAGCCACACAGTGATATTGATTTGCTGGTTACGGTGACCGTAAGGCTTGA
TGAAACAACGCGGCGAGCTTTGATCAACGACCTTTTGGAAACTTCGGCTTCCCCTGGAGAGAGCGAGATT
CTCCGCGCTGTAGAAGTCACCATTGTTGTGCACGACGACATCATTCCGTGGCGTTATCCAGCTAAGCGCG
AACTGCAATTTGGAGAATGGCAGCGCAATGACATTCTTGCAGGTATCTTCGAGCCAGCCACGATCGACAT
TGATCTGGCTATCTTGCTGACAAAAGCAAGAGAACATAGCGTTGCCTTGGTAGGTCCAGCGGCGGAGGAA
CTCTTTGATCCGGTTCCTGAACAGGATCTATTTGAGGCGCTAAATGAAACCTTAACGCTATGGAACTCGC
CGCCCGACTGGGCTGGCGATGAGCGAAATGTAGTGCTTACGTTGTCCCGCATTTGGTACAGCGCAGTAAC
CGGCAAAATCGCGCCGAAGGATGTCGCTGCCGACTGGGCAATGGAGCGCCTGCCGGCCCAGTATCAGCCC
GTCATACTTGAAGCTAGACAGGCTTATCTTGGACAAGAAGAAGATCGCTTGGCCTCGCGCGCAGATCAGT
TGGAAGAATTTGTCCACTACGTGAAAGGCGAGATCACCAAGGTAGTCGGCAAATAACCCTCGAGCCACCC
ATGACCAAAATCCCTTAACGTGAGTTACGCGTCGTTCCACTGAGCGTCAGACCCCGTAGAAAAGATCAAA
GGATCTTCTTGAGATCCTTTTTTTCTGCGCGTAATCTGCTGCTTGCAAACAAAAAAACCACCG
Features (pLannotate 1.2.2; 12 found; start..end, strand, type, name):
    717..809     +  CDS            lacI (fragment): lac repressor; lacI; The lac repressor binds to the lac operator to inhibit transcription in E. coli. This inhibition can be relieved by adding lactose or isopropyl-β-D-thiogalactopyranoside (IPTG).
    864..891     -  terminator     rrnB T2 terminator: transcription terminator T2 from the E. coli rrnB gene
   1023..1066    +  terminator     rrnB T1 terminator: Escherichia coli rrnB; transcription terminator T1 from the E. coli rrnB gene
   1113..1149    -  CDS            lacZα (fragment): LacZα fragment of β-galactosidase; lacZ fragment
   1165..1261    +  protein_bind   attL1: mutant version of attL; recombination site for the Gateway® LR reaction LR Clonase™
   1294..2847    +  CDS            rep (fragment): R1AB_CVH22 - Experimental evidence at protein level: Swiss-Prot protein existence level 1. NendoU is a Mn(2+)-dependent, uridylate-specific enzyme, which leaves 2'-3'-cyclic phosphates 5' to the cleaved bond. From Human coronavirus 229E (HCoV-229E).
   2879..2977    -  protein_bind   attL2: mutant version of attL; recombination site for the Gateway® LR reaction LR Clonase™
   2995..3013    -  promoter       T7 promoter: promoter for bacteriophage T7 RNA polymerase
   3203..3226    +  promoter       Pc promoter (fragment): intI1 (promoter lies within the coding sequence); class 1 integron promoter
   3402..3458    +  CDS            GmR (fragment): gentamycin acetyltransferase; aacC1; confers resistance to gentamycin
   3465..4256    +  CDS            SmR: aminoglycoside adenylyltransferase (Murphy, 1985); aadA; confers resistance to spectinomycin and streptomycin
   4349..534     +  rep_origin     ori (across the origin): high-copy-number ColE1/pMB1/pBR322/pUC origin of replication
