[The description below was written by a language model from this plasmid's Addgene catalogue record and pLannotate feature annotations shown in this document.]
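Description:
pEntry_HCoV-229E-nsp14 is a Gateway-compatible Entry clone built on the pENTR223.1*SfiI backbone and carrying the coding sequence for non-structural protein 14 (nsp14) of human coronavirus 229E. It is a small (about 4.4 kb) bacterial plasmid with no expression function of its own. It is propagated in E. coli from a high-copy ColE1/pUC-type origin and selected with spectinomycin through the aadA aminoglycoside adenylyltransferase gene. This marker sits downstream of remnants of a class 1 integron promoter and a gentamicin acetyltransferase fragment. Short lacI and lacZα fragments are backbone vestiges. The rrnB T1 and T2 terminators upstream of the cloning region help insulate the insert from read-through transcription.

The 1,554 bp insert was commercially synthesized and cloned between two SfiI sites. The annotation tool matches it to a portion of the HCoV-229E replicase polyprotein 1ab, consistent with nsp14 being a cleavage product of that polyprotein; the NendoU wording in the annotation is generic to the polyprotein entry rather than specific to this segment. The ORF is flanked by attL1 and attL2 sites, so an LR recombination reaction can move it in a defined orientation into any attR-containing Destination vector, which then supplies the promoter, tags and host-specific elements. According to the depositor, the 5′ linker provides an ATG bracketed by BamHI sites, and the 3′ linker provides a TAA stop codon between PacI and AsiSI sites. This arrangement appears designed so that the start or stop codon can be removed for fusion constructs. A T7 promoter lies outside attL2, pointing back toward the insert. The two feature tables describe the same sequence with different start coordinates. The clone belongs to a collection of human coronavirus protein-coding sequences intended for flexible downstream use.
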