Addgene plasmid #168960: pEntry_HCoV-229E-nsp14
Purpose: Gateway-compatible Entry vector
Depositing lab: Pascal Falter-Braun. Depositing organization: Helmholtz Munich. Publication: A resource of human coronavirus protein-coding sequences in a flexible, multipurpose Gateway Entry clone collection. Weller B, Lin CW, Pogoutse O, Sauer M, Marin-de la Rosa N, Strobel A, Young V, Knapp JJ, Rayhan A, Falter C, Kim DK, Roth FP, Falter-Braun P. G3 (Bethesda). 2023 Jul 5;13(7):jkad105. doi: 10.1093/g3journal/jkad105. PubMed 37267226.
Backbone
  Vector backbone: pENTR223.1*SfiI
  Backbone size w/o insert (bp): 2800
  Vector type: Gateway-compatible Entry vector
Growth in bacteria
  Bacterial resistance: Spectinomycin, 50 μg/mL
  Growth temperature: 37°C
  Growth strain: DH5alpha
  Copy number: High Copy
Gene/Insert
  Gene/Insert name: HCoV-229E-nsp14 (alt name: nsp14)
  Species: Other
  Insert size (bp): 1554
  Entrez Gene: HCoV229Egp1 (a.k.a. HCoV229Egp1)
  Cloning method: Restriction Enzyme; 5′ cloning site SfiI (unknown if destroyed); 3′ cloning site SfiI (unknown if destroyed)
  Sequencing primers: 5′ M13 uni (-21); 3′ M13 rev (-29)
Resource information
  A portion of this plasmid was derived from a plasmid made by: Synthesized by Twist Bioscience
Terms and licenses: Academic/Nonprofit Terms; Industry Terms: Not Available to Industry
Depositor comments: 5'-linker: SfiI-BamHI-ATG-BamHI (GGCCGTCAaggccaggatccatgggatcc), 3'-linker: PacI-TAA-AsiSI-SfiI (cttaatTAAgacgcgatcgcggcctcatGGGCC).
How to cite: pEntry_HCoV-229E-nsp14 was a gift from Pascal Falter-Braun (Addgene plasmid # 168960 ; http://n2t.net/addgene:168960 ; RRID:Addgene_168960)
