>Addgene plasmid #168960 | pEntry_HCoV-229E-nsp14 | depositor partial sequence | sequence record 327484 | gene-specific Insert sequence
TCTGAAAGTAGTTGTGGTTTGTTTAAGGATTGTGCACGTAACCCTATTGATTTACCACCAAGTCATGCCA
CTACTTATTTGTCATTGTCTGATAGATTTAAGACTAGTGGTGACTTGGCTGTTCAAATAGGTAACAACAA
TGTTTGTACCTATGAACATGTGATTTCATATATGGGTTTCAGGTTTGATGTTAGCATGCCTGGTAGTCAT
AGTTTGTTCTGTACTAGAGACTTTGCCATGCGTCATGTCAGAGGTTGGTTAGGAATGGATGTGGAAGGTG
CACATGTCACAGGTGACAATGTTGGCACTAATGTACCTCTACAAGTTGGTTTTTCCAATGGTGTTGATTT
TGTAGCTCAACCTGAAGGTTGTGTTCTAACAAACACTGGCAGTGTTGTAAAACCTGTTCGTGCTCGTGCA
CCACCTGGAGAACAATTCACTCACATTGTACCTCTGTTACGCAAGGGACAACCTTGGAGTGTGTTGAGAA
AACGTATTGTTCAAATGATAGCAGATTTTCTTGCTGGCTCATCTGATGTACTGGTGTTTGTACTTTGGGC
TGGCGGTTTAGAGTTGACCACTATGCGTTATTTTGTTAAGATTGGAGCTGTTAAACATTGCCAATGTGGT
ACTGTTGCAACATGCTACAATTCTGTTAGTAATGACTATTGTTGCTTTAAACATGCATTGGGCTGTGACT
ATGTTTATAATCCATATGTCATAGATATTCAACAATGGGGTTATGTTGGTTCACTCTCCACTAATCACCA
TGCAATTTGTAATGTTCATAGAAATGAGCATGTTGCTTCTGGTGATGCTATTATGACTAGATGTTTGGCT
GTGTATGACTGCTTTGTTAAGAATGTGGATTGGTCAATTACCTACCCTATGATAGCTAATGAAAATGCCA
TAAACAAGGGCGGTCGCACTGTGCAGAGTCATATTATGCGTGCTGCTATTAAATTGTACAACCCTAAAGC
AATCCATGACATTGGTAATCCTAAGGGTATTCGTTGTGCTGTAACTGATGCCAAGTGGTATTGTTATGAC
AAGAACCCTATTAATTCTAATGTGAAAACATTGGAGTATGATTACATGACACATGGCCAAATGGATGGCT
TGTGTTTGTTTTGGAATTGTAATGTGGATATGTACCCTGAATTCTCAATTGTTTGCAGGTTTGACACACG
TACACGATCTACATTGAACCTTGAAGGTGTAAATGGTGGGTCATTGTATGTCAATAATCATGCATTTCAC
ACTCCTGCTTATGATAAACGTGCTATGGCTAAATTGAAACCAGCACCGTTTTTCTACTATGACGACGGTT
CATGTGAGGTTGTTCACGATCAAGTTAACTATGTTCCTTTGAGAGCCACTAATTGCATTACCAAGTGTAA
TATTGGTGGTGCTGTATGTTCTAAGCACGCTAATCTCTATAGAGCATATGTTGAGTCATATAACATTTTT
ACTCAAGCTGGTTTTAATATTTGGGTTCCTACCACGTTTGATTGTTATAATTTGTGGCAGACATTCACAG
AGGTCAATTTACAA
